Addgene plasmid #72769: pAWSV-16
Purpose: pBT264-[miR-188]
Depositing lab: Timothy Lu. Depositing organization: Massachusetts Institute of Technology. Publication: Massively parallel high-order combinatorial genetics in human cells. Wong AS, Choi GC, Cheng AA, Purcell O, Lu TK. Nat Biotechnol. 2015 Sep;33(9):952-61. doi: 10.1038/nbt.3326. Epub 2015 Aug 17. PubMed 26280411.
Backbone
  Vector backbone: pBT264
Growth in bacteria
  Bacterial resistance: Ampicillin, 100 μg/mL
  Growth temperature: 37°C
  Growth strain: DH5alpha
  Copy number: Unknown
Gene/Insert
  Gene/Insert name: [miR-188]
Terms and licenses: Academic/Nonprofit Terms; Industry Terms: Not Available to Industry
How to cite: pAWSV-16 was a gift from Timothy Lu (Addgene plasmid # 72769 ; http://n2t.net/addgene:72769 ; RRID:Addgene_72769)
