[The description below was written by a language model from this plasmid's Addgene catalogue record and pLannotate feature annotations shown in this document.]
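Description:
pAWSV-16 is a small (about 4.5 kb) bacterial cloning plasmid built on the pBT264 backbone and carrying a miR-188 microRNA insert. The annotated features give it the layout of a pBluescript-style phagemid. It has a high-copy ColE1/pUC-type origin for propagation in E. coli, and an ampicillin resistance gene (β-lactamase) under its own bla promoter for selection. An f1 bacteriophage origin is also present, which could support single-stranded DNA production. The insert region is flanked by T7 and T3 phage promoters. It sits within the remnants of a lacZα cassette, comprising the lac promoter, lac operator, CAP binding site and fragments of lacZα and lacI.

The payload lies between the T3 and T7 promoters. It includes a roughly 100-nt element matching the mir-188 microRNA family, and an SV40 polyadenylation signal on the same strand, downstream in that orientation. The feature table identifies no mammalian promoter. Several hundred bases on either side of the microRNA are unannotated, so the record does not show what, if anything, drives miR-188 expression in eukaryotic cells. The species of origin of the microRNA sequence is also not stated.

The stated purpose is simply "pBT264-[miR-188]", and the associated publication concerns massively parallel, high-order combinatorial genetics in human cells. This suggests the plasmid serves as a storage or entry vector holding a single microRNA element for later assembly into combinatorial libraries, rather than as a stand-alone expression construct. The record does not spell out that workflow.
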