Features (pLannotate 1.2.2; 13 found; start..end, strand, type, name):
     33..461     -  rep_origin     f1 ori (sequence partly withheld): f1 bacteriophage origin of replication; arrow indicates direction of (+) strand synthesis
    466..623     -  CDS            lacZα (fragment): LacZα fragment of β-galactosidase; lacZ fragment
    626..644     +  promoter       T7 promoter: promoter for bacteriophage T7 RNA polymerase
   1175..1256    -  polyA_signal   SV40 poly(A) signal: SV40 polyadenylation signal
   1411..1517    -  ncRNA          mir-188: Accession: RF01897 - microRNA mir-188
   2275..2293    -  promoter       T3 promoter: promoter for bacteriophage T3 RNA polymerase
   2338..2354    -  protein_bind   lac operator: The lac repressor binds to the lac operator to inhibit transcription in E. coli. This inhibition can be relieved by adding lactose or isopropyl-β-D-thiogalactopyranoside (IPTG). lac repressor encoded by lacI
   2362..2392    -  promoter       lac promoter: promoter for the E. coli lac operon
   2407..2428    -  protein_bind   CAP binding site: CAP binding activates transcription in the presence of cAMP. E. coli catabolite activator protein
   2441..2533    -  CDS            lacI (fragment): lac repressor; lacI; The lac repressor binds to the lac operator to inhibit transcription in E. coli. This inhibition can be relieved by adding lactose or isopropyl-β-D-thiogalactopyranoside (IPTG).
   2716..3304    -  rep_origin     ori: high-copy-number ColE1/pMB1/pBR322/pUC origin of replication
   3475..4335    -  CDS            AmpR: β-lactamase; bla; confers resistance to ampicillin, carbenicillin, and related antibiotics
   4336..4440    -  promoter       AmpR promoter: bla
>Addgene plasmid #72769 | pAWSV-16 | depositor full sequence | sequence record 133575 | pAWSV-16 sequence 4460 bps
CACCTAAATTGTAAGCGTTAATATTTTGTTAAAATTCGCGTTAAATTTTTGTTAAATCAGCTCATTTTTT
AACCAATAGGCCGAAATCGGCAAAATCCCTTATAAATCAAAAGAATAGACCGAGATAGGGT
[37 nt withheld, positions 132-168]
AAAGAACGTGGACTCCAACGTCAAAGG
[49 nt withheld, positions 196-244]
T
[91 nt withheld, positions 246-336]
G
[124 nt withheld, positions 338-461]
CCCATTCGCCATTCAGGCTGCGCAACTGTTGGGAAGGGCGATCGGTGCGGGCCTCTTCGCTATTACGCCA
GCTGGCGAAAGGGGGATGTGCTGCAAGGCGATTAAGTTGGGTAACGCCAGGGTTTTCCCAGTCACGACGT
TGTAAAACGACGGCCAGTGAATTGTAATACGACTCACTATAGGGCGAATTGGGTACAGGCGCGCCTCAGC
CTAAAGCTTTTTCCCCGTATCCCCCCAGGTGTCTGCAGGCTCAAAGAGCAGCGAGAAGCGTTCAGAGGAA
AGCGATCCCGTGCCACCTTCCCCGTGCCCGGGCTGTCCCCGCACGCTGCCGGCTCGGGGATGCGGGGGGA
GCGCCGGACCGGAGCGGAGCCCCGGGCGGCTCGCTGCTGCCCCCTAGCGGGGGAGGGACGTAATTACATC
CCTGGGGGCTTTGGGGGGGGGCTGTCCCCGTGCACTCAGCCTAAAGCTTTTTCCCCGTATCCCCCCAGGT
GTCTGCAGGCTCAAAGAGCAGCGAGAAGCGTTCAGAGGAAAGCGATCCCGTGCCACCTTCCCCGTGCCCG
GGCTGTCCCCGCACGCTGCCGGCTCGGGGATGCGGGGGGAGCGCCGGACCGGAGCGGAGCCCCGGGCGGC
TCGCTGCTGCCCCCTAGCGGGGGAGGGACGTAATTACATCCCTGGGGGCTTTGGGGGGGGGCTGTCCCCA
CTAGTGATTCGAGGCAGTGAAAAAAATGCTTTATTTGTGAAATTTGTGATGCTATTGCTTTATTTGTAAC
CATTATAAGCTGCAATAAACAAGTTAACAACAACAATTGTACGCCACGAATTCCGTTGCGGATCCCTGAG
ATGGGAGAAAGGACATGGCTGAGAGTCATTCTCCTTCCCACCACATGGGTGTGTGTTTTTCTTTTGGTGA
AGGAGTGCGTATGTGTATATACACATGCACAAGAGAGCAAGGAAAGCTGAGGCTCGCCATCCTGCAAACC
CTGCATGTGGGAGGGGTTTTCAGAAAGCTCACCCTCCACCATGCAAGGGATGTGAGAGAGGGAGCAGGGA
AGGGCTTGCTCTCTTGGCACGACATATGGGTATGCTCTAGGAGGCAAGAGGCACTGGCCTGGGGGGTGCA
AGTGGGCAGCAAGATAGCCACAGGAGTGCTGATGGGTAAACTAGGAGCAGTGGCCATGGAAGCAGGACAG
TCATCCAGATGGGATGGCTGCTAACAGTGTACCCCACATACAGAGCACGTAAGAGAGGGTCTACCTCCCT
TTGGTGTACCTGTCCATGTGCTCATGCAGATCTTCAGCCTAAAGCTTTTTCCCCGTATCCCCCCAGGTGT
CTGCAGGCTCAAAGAGCAGCGAGAAGCGTTCAGAGGAAAGCGATCCCGTGCCACCTTCCCCGTGCCCGGG
CTGTCCCCGCACGCTGCCGGCTCGGGGATGCGGGGGGAGCGCCGGACCGGAGCGGAGCCCCGGGCGGCTC
GCTGCTGCCCCCTAGCGGGGGAGGGACGTAATTACATCCCTGGGGGCTTTGGGGGGGGGCTGTCCCCGTG
CACTCAGCCTAAAGCTTTTTCCCCGTATCCCCCCAGGTGTCTGCAGGCTCAAAGAGCAGCGAGAAGCGTT
CAGAGGAAAGCGATCCCGTGCCACCTTCCCCGTGCCCGGGCTGTCCCCGCACGCTGCCGGCTCGGGGATG
CGGGGGGAGCGCCGGACCGGAGCGGAGCCCCGGGCGGCTCGCTGCTGCCCCCTAGCGGGGGAGGGACGTA
ATTACATCCCTGGGGGCTTTGGGGGGGGGCTGTCCCCATTTAAATCAGCTCCAGCTTTTGTTCCCTTTAG
TGAGGGTTAATTTCGAGCTTGGCGTAATCATGGTCATAGCTGTTTCCTGTGTGAAATTGTTATCCGCTCA
CAATTCCACACAACATACGAGCCGGAAGCATAAAGTGTAAAGCCTGGGGTGCCTAATGAGTGAGCTAACT
CACATTAATTGCGTTGCGCTCACTGCCCGCTTTCCAGTCGGGAAACCTGTCGTGCCAGCTGCATTAATGA
ATCGGCCAACGCGCGGGGAGAGGCGGTTTGCGTATTGGGCGCTCTTCCGCTTCCTCGCTCACTGACTCGC
TGCGCTCGGTCGTTCGGCTGCGGCGAGCGGTATCAGCTCACTCAAAGGCGGTAATACGGTTATCCACAGA
ATCAGGGGATAACGCAGGAAAGAACATGTGAGCAAAAGGCCAGCAAAAGGCCAGGAACCGTAAAAAGGCC
GCGTTGCTGGCGTTTTTCCATAGGCTCCGCCCCCCTGACGAGCATCACAAAAATCGACGCTCAAGTCAGA
GGTGGCGAAACCCGACAGGACTATAAAGATACCAGGCGTTTCCCCCTGGAAGCTCCCTCGTGCGCTCTCC
TGTTCCGACCCTGCCGCTTACCGGATACCTGTCCGCCTTTCTCCCTTCGGGAAGCGTGGCGCTTTCTCAT
AGCTCACGCTGTAGGTATCTCAGTTCGGTGTAGGTCGTTCGCTCCAAGCTGGGCTGTGTGCACGAACCCC
CCGTTCAGCCCGACCGCTGCGCCTTATCCGGTAACTATCGTCTTGAGTCCAACCCGGTAAGACACGACTT
ATCGCCACTGGCAGCAGCCACTGGTAACAGGATTAGCAGAGCGAGGTATGTAGGCGGTGCTACAGAGTTC
TTGAAGTGGTGGCCTAACTACGGCTACACTAGAAGGACAGTATTTGGTATCTGCGCTCTGCTGAAGCCAG
TTACCTTCGGAAAAAGAGTTGGTAGCTCTTGATCCGGCAAACAAACCACCGCTGGTAGCGGTGGTTTTTT
TGTTTGCAAGCAGCAGATTACGCGCAGAAAAAAAGGATCTCAAGAAGATCCTTTGATCTTTTCTACGGGG
TCTGACGCTCAGTGGAACGAAAACTCACGTTAAGGGATTTTGGTCATGAGATTATCAAAAAGGATCTTCA
CCTAGATCCTTTTAAATTAAAAATGAAGTTTTAAATCAATCTAAAGTATATATGAGTAAACTTGGTCTGA
CAGTTACCAATGCTTAATCAGTGAGGCACCTATCTCAGCGATCTGTCTATTTCGTTCATCCATAGTTGCC
TGACTCCCCGTCGTGTAGATAACTACGATACGGGAGGGCTTACCATCTGGCCCCAGTGCTGCAATGATAC
CGCGAGACCCACGCTCACCGGCTCCAGATTTATCAGCAATAAACCAGCCAGCCGGAAGGGCCGAGCGCAG
AAGTGGTCCTGCAACTTTATCCGCCTCCATCCAGTCTATTAATTGTTGCCGGGAAGCTAGAGTAAGTAGT
TCGCCAGTTAATAGTTTGCGCAACGTTGTTGCCATTGCTACAGGCATCGTGGTGTCACGCTCGTCGTTTG
GTATGGCTTCATTCAGCTCCGGTTCCCAACGATCAAGGCGAGTTACATGATCCCCCATGTTGTGCAAAAA
AGCGGTTAGCTCCTTCGGTCCTCCGATCGTTGTCAGAAGTAAGTTGGCCGCAGTGTTATCACTCATGGTT
ATGGCAGCACTGCATAATTCTCTTACTGTCATGCCATCCGTAAGATGCTTTTCTGTGACTGGTGAGTACT
CAACCAAGTCATTCTGAGAATAGTGTATGCGGCGACCGAGTTGCTCTTGCCCGGCGTCAATACGGGATAA
TACCGCGCCACATAGCAGAACTTTAAAAGTGCTCATCATTGGAAAACGTTCTTCGGGGCGAAAACTCTCA
AGGATCTTACCGCTGTTGAGATCCAGTTCGATGTAACCCACTCGTGCACCCAACTGATCTTCAGCATCTT
TTACTTTCACCAGCGTTTCTGGGTGAGCAAAAACAGGAAGGCAAAATGCCGCAAAAAAGGGAATAAGGGC
GACACGGAAATGTTGAATACTCATACTCTTCCTTTTTCAATATTATTGAAGCATTTATCAGGGTTATTGT
CTCATGAGCGGATACATATTTGAATGTATTTAGAAAAATAAACAAATAGGGGTTCCGCGCACATTTCCCC
GAAAAGTGC
