>Addgene plasmid #72769 | pAWSV-16 | addgene partial sequence | sequence record 136806 | SV40pA-R 5'-GAAATTTGTGATGCTATTGC-3'
GTTAACAACAACAATTGTACGCCACGAATTCCGTTGCGGATCCCTGAGATGGGAGAAAGGACATGGCTGA
GAGTCATTCTCCTTCCCACCACATGGGTGTGTGTTTTTCTTTTGGTGAAGGAGTGCGTATGTGTATATAC
ACATGCACAAGAGAGCAAGGAAAGCTGAGGCTCGCCATCCTGCAAACCCTGCATGTGGGAGGGGTTTTCA
GAAAGCTCACCCTCCACCATGCAAGGGATGTGAGAGAGGGAGCAGGGAAGGGCTTGCTCTCTTGGCACGA
CATATGGGTATGCTCTAGGAGGCAAGAGGCACTGGCCTGGGGGGTGCAAGTGGGCAGCAAGATAGCCACA
GGAGTGCTGATGGGTAAACTAGGAGCAGTGGCCATGGAAGCAGGACAGTCATCCAGATGGGATGGCTGCT
AACAGTGTACCCCACATACAGAGCACGTAAGAGAGGGTCTACCTCCCTTTGGTGTACCTGTCCATGTGCT
CATGCAGATCTTCAGCCTAAAGCTTTTTCCCCGTATCCCCCCAGGTGTCTGCAGGCTCAAAGAGCAGCGA
GAAGCGTTCAGAGGAAAGCGATCCCGTGCCACCTTCCCCGTGCCCGGGCTGTCCCCGCACGCTGCCGGCT
CGGGGATGCGGGGGGAGCGCCGGACCGGAGCGGAGCCCCGGGCGGCTCGCTGCTGCCCCCTAGCGGGGGA
GGGACGTAATTACATCCCTGGGGGCTTTGGGGGGGGGCTGTCCCCGTGCACTCAGCCTAAAGCTTTTTCC
CCGTATCCCCCCAGGTGTCTGCAGGCTCAAAGAGCAGCGAGAAGCGTTCAGAGGAAAGCGATCCCGTGCC
ACCTTCCCCGTGCCCGGGCTGTCCCCGCACGCTGCCGGCTCGGG
