>Addgene plasmid #72769 | pAWSV-16 | addgene partial sequence | sequence record 136807 | M13-Rev 5'-CAGGAAACAGCTATGACC-3'
AGCTGGAGCTGATTTAAATGGGGACAGCCCCCCCCCAAAGCCCCCAGGGATGTAATTACGTCCCTCCCCC
GCTAGGGGGCAGCAGCGAGCCGCCCGGGGCTCCGCTCCGGTCCGGCGCTCCCCCCGCATCCCCGAGCCGG
CAGCGTGCGGGGACAGCCCGGGCACGGGGAAGGTGGCACGGGATCGCTTTCCTCTGAACGCTTCTCGCTG
CTCTTTGAGCCTGCAGACACCTGGGGGGATACGGGGAAAAAGCTTTAGGCTGAGTGCACGGGGACAGCCC
CCCCCCAAAGCCCCCAGGGATGTAATTACGTCCCTCCCCCGCTAGGGGGCAGCAGCGAGCCGCCCGGGGC
TCCGCTCCGGTCCGGCGCTCCCCCCGCATCCCCGAGCCGGCAGCGTGCGGGGACAGCCCGGGCACGGGGA
AGGTGGCACGGGATCGCTTTCCTCTGAACGCTTCTCGCTGCTCTTTGAGCCTGCAGACACCTGGGGGGAT
ACGGGGAAAAAGCTTTAGGCTGAAGATCTGCATGAGCACATGGACAGGTACACCAAAGGGAGGTAGACCC
TCTCTTACGTGCTCTGTATGTGGGGTACACTGTTAGCAGCCATCCCATCTGGATGACTGTCCTGCTTCCA
TGGCCACTGCTCCTAGTT
